>Addgene plasmid #89740 | pmCherry-3xNLS-OptoJNKi | addgene full sequence | sequence record 192500 | Addgene NGS Result
TTCCTGGCCTTTTGCTGGCCTTTTGCTCACATGTTCTTTCCTGCGTTATCCCCTGATTCTGTGGATAACC
GTATTACCGCCATGCATTAGTTATTAATAGTAATCAATTACGGGGTCATTAGTTCATAGCCCATATATGG
AGTTCCGCGTTACATAACTTACGGTAAATGGCCCGCCTGGCTGACCGCCCAACGACCCCCGCCCATTGAC
GTCAATAATGACGTATGTTCCCATAGTAACGCCAATAGGGACTTTCCATTGACGTCAATGGGTGGAGTAT
TTACGGTAAACTGCCCACTTGGCAGTACATCAAGTGTATCATATGCCAAGTACGCCCCCTATTGACGTCA
ATGACGGTAAATGGCCCGCCTGGCATTATGCCCAGTACATGACCTTATGGGACTTTCCTACTTGGCAGTA
CATCTACGTATTAGTCATCGCTATTACCATGGTGATGCGGTTTTGGCAGTACATCAATGGGCGTGGATAG
CGGTTTGACTCACGGGGATTTCCAAGTCTCCACCCCATTGACGTCAATGGGAGTTTGTTTTGGCACCAAA
ATCAACGGGACTTTCCAAAATGTCGTAACAACTCCGCCCCATTGACGCAAATGGGCGGTAGGCGTGTACG
GTGGGAGGTCTATATAAGCAGAGCTGGTTTAGTGAACCGTCAGATCCGCTAGCGCTACCGGTCGCCACCA
TGGTGAGCAAGGGCGAGGAGGATAACATGGCCATCATCAAGGAGTTCATGCGCTTCAAGGTGCACATGGA
GGGCTCCGTGAACGGCCACGAGTTCGAGATCGAGGGCGAGGGCGAGGGCCGCCCCTACGAGGGCACCCAG
ACCGCCAAGCTGAAGGTGACCAAGGGTGGCCCCCTGCCCTTCGCCTGGGACATCCTGTCCCCTCAGTTCA
TGTACGGCTCCAAGGCCTACGTGAAGCACCCCGCCGACATCCCCGACTACTTGAAGCTGTCCTTCCCCGA
GGGCTTCAAGTGGGAGCGCGTGATGAACTTCGAGGACGGCGGCGTGGTGACCGTGACCCAGGACTCCTCC
CTGCAGGACGGCGAGTTCATCTACAAGGTGAAGCTGCGCGGCACCAACTTCCCCTCCGACGGCCCCGTAA
TGCAGAAGAAGACCATGGGCTGGGAGGCCTCCTCCGAGCGGATGTACCCCGAGGACGGCGCCCTGAAGGG
CGAGATCAAGCAGAGGCTGAAGCTGAAGGACGGCGGCCACTACGACGCTGAGGTCAAGACCACCTACAAG
GCCAAGAAGCCCGTGCAGCTGCCCGGCGCCTACAACGTCAACATCAAGTTGGACATCACCTCCCACAACG
AGGACTACACCATCGTGGAACAGTACGAACGCGCCGAGGGCCGCCACTCCACCGGCGGCATGGACGAGCT
GTACAAGTCCGGACTCAGATCCGACCCCAGAAGAAAGCGCAAGGTGGACCCCAAGAAGAAGCGCAAGGTG
GACCCCAAGAAGAAGCGCAGATCTCGAGCTCAAGCTTCGAATTCACTGGCAACAACACTGGAGAGAATCG
AGAAAAACTTCGTCATCACCGACCCTAGACTGCCCGATAATCCTATCATCTTCGCCTCCGACTCATTTCT
CCAGCTCACTGAGTACTCTCGGGAGGAAATTCTGGGCCGGAATTGCCGGTTCCTCCAGGGACCTGAAACC
GATAGAGCCACTGTCCGAAAAATCCGGGATGCCATCGACAATCAGACTGAGGTGACCGTCCAGCTCATCA
ATTACACCAAATCTGGCAAAAAATTCTGGAACCTGTTCCACCTCCAGCCTATGAGAGATCAGAAGGGCGA
CGTCCAGTACTTTATTGGCGTCCAGCTGGATGGAACTGAACATGTGAGGGACGCTGCAGAACGAGAGGGC
GTGATGCTCATCAAAAAAACCGCCGAAAACATCGATGAGGCCGCTAAAGAGCTGTCTAGAAGACCCAAAC
GACCAACCACACTGAACCTCTTCTAGGATCCACCGGATCTAGATAACTGATCATAATCAGCCATACCACA
TTTGTAGAGGTTTTACTTGCTTTAAAAAACCTCCCACACCTCCCCCTGAACCTGAAACATAAAATGAATG
CAATTGTTGTTGTTAACTTGTTTATTGCAGCTTATAATGGTTACAAATAAAGCAATAGCATCACAAATTT
CACAAATAAAGCATTTTTTTCACTGCATTCTAGTTGTGGTTTGTCCAAACTCATCAATGTATCTTAACGC
GTAAATTGTAAGCGTTAATATTTTGTTAAAATTCGCGTTAAATTTTTGTTAAATCAGCTCATTTTTTAAC
CAATAGGCCGAAATCGGCAAAATCCCTTATAAATCAAAAGAATAGACCGAGATAGGGT
[37 nt withheld, positions 2369-2405]
AAAGAACGTGGACTCCAACGTCAAAGG
[49 nt withheld, positions 2433-2481]
T
[91 nt withheld, positions 2483-2573]
G
[124 nt withheld, positions 2575-2698]
CAGGTGGCACTTTTCGGGGAAATGTGCGCGGAACCCCTATTTGTTTATTTTTCTAAATACATTCAAATAT
GTATCCGCTCATGAGACAATAACCCTGATAAATGCTTCAATAATATTGAAAAAGGAAGAGTCCTGAGGCG
GAAAGAACCAGCTGTGGAATGTGTGTCAGTTAGGGTGTGGAAAGTCCCCAGGCTCCCCAGCAGGCAGAAG
TATGCAAAGCATGCATCTCAATTAGTCAGCAACCAGGTGTGGAAAGTCCCCAGGCTCCCCAGCAGGCAGA
AGTATGCAAAGCATGCATCTCAATTAGTCAGCAACCATAGTCCCGCCCCTAACTCCGCCCATCCCGCCCC
TAACTCCGCCCAGTTCCGCCCATTCTCCGCCCCATGGCTGACTAATTTTTTTTATTTATGCAGAGGCCGA
GGCCGCCTCGGCCTCTGAGCTATTCCAGAAGTAGTGAGGAGGCTTTTTTGGAGGCCTAGGCTTTTGCAAA
GATCGATCAAGAGACAGGATGAGGATCGTTTCGCATGATTGAACAAGATGGATTGCACGCAGGTTCTCCG
GCCGCTTGGGTGGAGAGGCTATTCGGCTATGACTGGGCACAACAGACAATCGGCTGCTCTGATGCCGCCG
TGTTCCGGCTGTCAGCGCAGGGGCGCCCGGTTCTTTTTGTCAAGACCGACCTGTCCGGTGCCCTGAATGA
ACTGCAAGACGAGGCAGCGCGGCTATCGTGGCTGGCCACGACGGGCGTTCCTTGCGCAGCTGTGCTCGAC
GTTGTCACTGAAGCGGGAAGGGACTGGCTGCTATTGGGCGAAGTGCCGGGGCAGGATCTCCTGTCATCTC
ACCTTGCTCCTGCCGAGAAAGTATCCATCATGGCTGATGCAATGCGGCGGCTGCATACGCTTGATCCGGC
TACCTGCCCATTCGACCACCAAGCGAAACATCGCATCGAGCGAGCACGTACTCGGATGGAAGCCGGTCTT
GTCGATCAGGATGATCTGGACGAAGAGCATCAGGGGCTCGCGCCAGCCGAACTGTTCGCCAGGCTCAAGG
CGAGCATGCCCGACGGCGAGGATCTCGTCGTGACCCATGGCGATGCCTGCTTGCCGAATATCATGGTGGA
AAATGGCCGCTTTTCTGGATTCATCGACTGTGGCCGGCTGGGTGTGGCGGACCGCTATCAGGACATAGCG
TTGGCTACCCGTGATATTGCTGAAGAGCTTGGCGGCGAATGGGCTGACCGCTTCCTCGTGCTTTACGGTA
TCGCCGCTCCCGATTCGCAGCGCATCGCCTTCTATCGCCTTCTTGACGAGTTCTTCTGAGCGGGACTCTG
GGGTTCGAAATGACCGACCAAGCGACGCCCAACCTGCCATCACGAGATTTCGATTCCACCGCCGCCTTCT
ATGAAAGGTTGGGCTTCGGAATCGTTTTCCGGGACGCCGGCTGGATGATCCTCCAGCGCGGGGATCTCAT
GCTGGAGTTCTTCGCCCACCCTAGGGGGAGGCTAACTGAAACACGGAAGGAGACAATACCGGAAGGAACC
CGCGCTATGACGGCAATAAAAAGACAGAATAAAACGCACGGTGTTGGGTCGTTTGTTCATAAACGCGGGG
TTCGGTCCCAGGGCTGGCACTCTGTCGATACCCCACCGAGACCCCATTGGGGCCAATACGCCCGCGTTTC
TTCCTTTTCCCCACCCCACCCCCCAAGTTCGGGTGAAGGCCCAGGGCTCGCAGCCAACGTCGGGGCGGCA
GGCCCTGCCATAGCCTCAGGTTACTCATATATACTTTAGATTGATTTAAAACTTCATTTTTAATTTAAAA
GGATCTAGGTGAAGATCCTTTTTGATAATCTCATGACCAAAATCCCTTAACGTGAGTTTTCGTTCCACTG
AGCGTCAGACCCCGTAGAAAAGATCAAAGGATCTTCTTGAGATCCTTTTTTTCTGCGCGTAATCTGCTGC
TTGCAAACAAAAAAACCACCGCTACCAGCGGTGGTTTGTTTGCCGGATCAAGAGCTACCAACTCTTTTTC
CGAAGGTAACTGGCTTCAGCAGAGCGCAGATACCAAATACTGTTCTTCTAGTGTAGCCGTAGTTAGGCCA
CCACTTCAAGAACTCTGTAGCACCGCCTACATACCTCGCTCTGCTAATCCTGTTACCAGTGGCTGCTGCC
AGTGGCGATAAGTCGTGTCTTACCGGGTTGGACTCAAGACGATAGTTACCGGATAAGGCGCAGCGGTCGG
GCTGAACGGGGGGTTCGTGCACACAGCCCAGCTTGGAGCGAACGACCTACACCGAACTGAGATACCTACA
GCGTGAGCTATGAGAAAGCGCCACGCTTCCCGAAGGGAGAAAGGCGGACAGGTATCCGGTAAGCGGCAGG
GTCGGAACAGGAGAGCGCACGAGGGAGCTTCCAGGGGGAAACGCCTGGTATCTTTATAGTCCTGTCGGGT
TTCGCCACCTCTGACTTGAGCGTCGATTTTTGTGATGCTCGTCAGGGGGGCGGAGCCTATGGAAAAACGC
CAGCAACGCGGCCTTTTTACGG
Features (pLannotate 1.2.2; 16 found; start..end, strand, type, name):
     21..80      +  rep_origin     RSF ori (fragment): Plasmids containing the RSF 1030 origin of replication can be propagated in E. coli cells that contain additional plasmids with compatible origins.
    148..451     +  enhancer       CMV enhancer: human cytomegalovirus immediate early enhancer
    452..655     +  promoter       CMV promoter: human cytomegalovirus (CMV) immediate early promoter
    700..1407    +  CDS            mCherry: mCherry is a basic (constitutively fluorescent) red fluorescent protein published in 2004, derived from Discosoma sp.. It is reported to be a very rapidly-maturing monomer with low acid sensitivity.
   1489..1514    +  misc_feature   MCS (fragment): multiple cloning site
   1537..1854    +  CDS            miniSOG: miniSOG is a basic (constitutively fluorescent) cyan fluorescent protein published in 2011, derived from Arabidopsis thaliana. It requires the cofactor flavin for fluorescence.
   2008..2092    +  CDS            large T antigen (fragment): large T antigen from SV40 (simian virus 40)
   2115..2236    +  polyA_signal   SV40 poly(A) signal: SV40 polyadenylation signal
   2270..2698    -  rep_origin     f1 ori (sequence partly withheld): f1 bacteriophage origin of replication; arrow indicates direction of (+) strand synthesis
   2725..2829    +  promoter       AmpR promoter: bla
   2831..3188    +  promoter       SV40 promoter: SV40 enhancer and early promoter
   3223..4017    +  CDS            NeoR/KanR: aminoglycoside phosphotransferase from Tn5; aph(3')-II (or nptII); confers resistance to neomycin, kanamycin, and G418 (Geneticin®)
   4038..4190    +  CDS            ble (fragment): BLE_KLEPN - Experimental evidence at protein level: Swiss-Prot protein existence level 1. Binding protein with a strong affinity to the bleomycin family of antibiotics. Binds to CL990; an antimitotic-antibiotic compound. From Klebsiella pneumoniae.
   4249..4296    +  polyA_signal   HSV TK poly(A) signal: herpes simplex virus thymidine kinase polyadenylation signal (Cole and Stacy, 1985)
   4387..4403    -  polyA_signal   bGH poly(A) signal (fragment): bovine growth hormone polyadenylation signal
   4625..5213    +  rep_origin     ori: high-copy-number ColE1/pMB1/pBR322/pUC origin of replication
