[The description below was written by a language model from this plasmid's Addgene catalogue record and pLannotate feature annotations shown in this document.]
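Description:
pmCherry-3xNLS-OptoJNKi is a 5.2 kb mammalian expression plasmid built on the Clontech pmCherry-C1 backbone. It is maintained at high copy in E. coli through a ColE1/pUC-type origin and also carries an f1 origin. A single Tn5 NeoR/KanR gene sits behind tandem bacterial (bla-type) and SV40 early promoters and ends in an HSV TK polyadenylation signal. This one cassette gives kanamycin resistance in bacteria and G418 selection in mammalian cells.

The expression unit uses the CMV immediate-early enhancer and promoter to drive mCherry. The synthetic insert was placed in frame downstream of mCherry between the BsrGI and BamHI sites, and the transcript terminates at the SV40 poly(A) signal. The insert encodes three copies of a nuclear localisation signal, the wild-type LOV2-Jα photosensor domain of Avena sativa phototropin (residues 404–546), and the JNK-inhibitory peptide JIP11 at the C-terminal end. The automated annotation labels part of this region as miniSOG. That call most likely reflects homology between LOV domains, since the catalogue entry identifies the segment as AsLOV2. The short ble, bGH poly(A), RSF ori and large T antigen fragments also look like partial homology matches, not functional parts. In LOV2-based designs of this kind, blue light generally causes the Jα helix to undock, exposing a peptide that is caged in the dark.

The record describes the product as a light-regulated, nucleus-restricted JNK inhibitor whose red fluorescent tag allows expressing cells and localisation to be checked. It is suited to temporally controlled optogenetic inhibition of nuclear JNK signalling, as in the associated study of MAPK inputs to transcription-regulating circuitry.
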