Addgene plasmid #89740: pmCherry-3xNLS-OptoJNKi
Purpose: Expression of light-regulated JNK inhibitor, mCherry-tagged, localised to nucleus, wild-type photosensor, inhibitor JIP11
Depositing lab: Michael Courtney. Depositing organization: University of Eastern Finland. Publication: A simple optogenetic MAPK inhibitor design reveals resonance between transcription-regulating circuitry and temporally-encoded inputs. Melero-Fernandez de Mera RM, Li LL, Popinigis A, Cisek K, Tuittila M, Yadav L, Serva A, Courtney MJ. Nat Commun. 2017 May 12;8:15017. doi: 10.1038/ncomms15017. PubMed 28497795.
Backbone
  Vector backbone: pmCherry-C1
  Backbone manufacturer: Clontech
  Backbone size w/o insert (bp): 4722
  Total vector size (bp): 5240
  Vector type: Mammalian Expression ; Fluorescent protein
  Selectable markers: Neomycin (select with G418)
Growth in bacteria
  Bacterial resistance: Kanamycin, 50 μg/mL
  Growth temperature: 37°C
  Growth strain: DH5alpha
  Copy number: High Copy
Gene/Insert
  Gene/Insert name: NLS-OptoJNKi (alt name: 3xNLS-AsLov2Jalpha (404-546)-JIP11)
  Species: Synthetic; Avena Sativa and
  Insert size (bp): 587
  GenBank ID: KY595937
  Promoter: CMV
  Tag / fusion protein: mCherry (N terminal on backbone)
  Cloning method: Restriction Enzyme; 5′ cloning site BsrGI (not destroyed); 3′ cloning site BamHI (not destroyed)
  Sequencing primers: 5′ DsRed_mCherry-fwd; 3′ fastbac reverse
Resource information
  A portion of this plasmid was derived from a plasmid made by: We designed and assembled the insert from de novo synthesised sequences
Terms and licenses: Academic/Nonprofit Terms; Industry Terms: Not Available to Industry
Depositor comments: For further information please see: Melero-Fernandez de Mera RM*, Li LL*, Popinigis A, Cisek K, Tuittila M, Yadav L, Serva A, Courtney MJ (2017) A simple optogenetic MAPK inhibitor design reveals resonance between transcription-regulating circuitry and temporally-encoded inputs. Nat. Commun. 8, 15017 doi: 10.1038/ncomms15017.
How to cite: pmCherry-3xNLS-OptoJNKi was a gift from Michael Courtney (Addgene plasmid # 89740 ; http://n2t.net/addgene:89740 ; RRID:Addgene_89740)
